>Addgene plasmid #82116 | pDONR223_ERRFI1_WT | addgene full sequence | sequence record 164599 | Addgene NGS Result
CTTTCCTGCGTTATCCCCTGATTCTGTGGATAACCGTATTACCGCCTTTGAGTGAGCTGATACCGCTCGC
CGCAGCCGAACGACCGAGCGCAGCGAGTCAGTGAGCGAGGAAGCGGAAGAGCGCCCAATACGCAAACCGC
CTCTCCCCGCGCGTTGGCCGATTCATTAATGCAGCTGGCACGACAGGTTTCCCGACTGGAAAGCGGGCAG
TGAGCGCAACGCAATTAATACGCGTACCGCTAGCCAGGAAGAGTTTGTAGAAACGCAAAAAGGCCATCCG
TCAGGATGGCCTTCTGCTTAGTTTGATGCCTGGCAGTTTATGGCGGGCGTCCTGCCCGCCACCCTCCGGG
CCGTTGCTTCACAACGTTCAAATCCGCTCCCGGCGGATTTGTCCTACTCAGGAGAGCGTTCACCGACAAA
CAACAGATAAAACGAAAGGCCCAGTCTTCCGACTGAGCCTTTCGTTTTATTTGATGCCTGGCAGTTCCCT
ACTCTCGCGTTAACGCTAGCATGGATGTTTTCCCAGTCACGACGTTGTAAAACGACGGCCAGTCTTAAGC
TCGGGCCCCAAATAATGATTTTATTTTGACTGATAGTGACCTGTTCGTTGCAACAAATTGATGAGCAATG
CTTTTTTATAATGCCAACTTTGTACAAAAAAGTTGGCACCATGTCAATAGCAGGAGTTGCTGCTCAGGAG
ATCAGAGTCCCATTAAAAACTGGATTTCTACATAATGGCCGAGCCATGGGGAATATGAGGAAGACCTACT
GGAGCAGTCGCAGTGAGTTTAAAAACAACTTTTTAAATATTGACCCGATAACCATGGCCTACAGTCTGAA
CTCTTCTGCTCAGGAGCGCCTAATACCACTTGGGCATGCTTCCAAATCTGCTCCGATGAATGGCCACTGC
TTTGCAGAAAATGGTCCATCTCAAAAGTCCAGCTTGCCCCCTCTTCTTATTCCCCCAAGTGAAAACTTGG
GACCACATGAAGAGGATCAAGTTGTATGTGGTTTTAAGAAACTCACAGTGAATGGGGTTTGTGCTTCCAC
CCCTCCACTGACACCCATAAAAAACTCCCCTTCCCTTTTCCCCTGTGCCCCTCTTTGTGAACGGGGTTCT
AGGCCTCTTCCACCGTTGCCAATCTCTGAAGCCCTCTCTCTGGATGACACAGACTGTGAGGTGGAATTCC
TAACTAGCTCAGATACAGACTTCCTTTTAGAAGACTCTACACTTTCTGATTTCAAATATGATGTTCCTGG
CAGGCGAAGCTTCCGTGGGTGTGGACAAATCAACTATGCATATTTTGATACCCCAGCTGTTTCTGCAGCA
GATCTCAGCTATGTGTCTGACCAAAATGGAGGTGTCCCAGATCCAAATCCTCCTCCACCTCAGACCCACC
GAAGATTAAGAAGGTCTCATTCGGGACCAGCTGGCTCCTTTAACAAGCCAGCCATAAGGATATCCAACTG
TTGTATACACAGAGCTTCTCCTAACTCCGATGAAGACAAACCTGAGGTTCCCCCCAGAGTTCCCATACCT
CCTAGACCAGTAAAGCCAGATTATAGAAGATGGTCAGCAGAAGTTACTTCGAGCACCTATAGTGATGAAG
ACAGGCCTCCCAAAGTACCGCCAAGAGAACCTTTGTCACCGAGTAACTCGCGCACACCGAGTCCCAAAAG
CCTTCCGTCTTACCTCAATGGGGTCATGCCCCCGACACAGAGCTTTGCCCCTGATCCCAAGTATGTCAGC
AGCAAAGCACTGCAAAGACAGAACAGCGAAGGATCTGCCAGTAAGGTTCCTTGCATTCTGCCCATTATTG
AAAATGGGAAGAAGGTTAGTTCAACACATTATTACCTACTACCTGAACGACCACCATACCTGGACAAATA
TGAAAAATTTTTTAGGGAAGCAGAAGAAACAAATGGAGGCGCCCAAATCCAGCCATTACCTGCTGACTGC
GGTATATCTTCAGCCACAGAAAAGCCAGACTCAAAAACAAAAATGGATCTGGGTGGCCACGTGAAGCGTA
AACATTTATCCTATGTGGTTTCTCCTTAGTTGCCAACTTTCTTGTACAAAGTTGGCATTATAAGAAAGCA
TTGCTTATCAATTTGTTGCAACGAACAGGTCACTATCAGTCAAAATAAAATCATTATTTGCCATCCAGCT
GATATCCCCTATAGTGAGTCGTATTACATGGTCATAGCTGTTTCCTGGCAGCTCTGGCCCGTGTCTCAAA
ATCTCTGATGTTACATTGCACAAGATAAAAATATATCATCATGCCTCCTCTAGACCAGCCAGGACAGAAA
TGCCTCGACTTCGCTGCTACCCAAGGTTGCCGGGTGACGCACACCGTGGAAACGGATGAAGGCACGAACC
CAGTGGACATAAGCCTGTTCGGTTCGTAAGCTGTAATGCAAGTAGCGTATGCGCTCACGCAACTGGTCCA
GAACCTTGACCGAACGCAGCGGTGGTAACGGCGCAGTGGCGGTTTTCATGGCTTGTTATGACTGTTTTTT
TGGGGTACAGTCTATGCCTCGGGCATCCAAGCAGCAAGCGCGTTACGCCGTGGGTCGATGTTTGATGTTA
TGGAGCAGCAACGATGTTACGCAGCAGGGCAGTCGCCCTAAAACAAAGTTAAACATTATGAGGGAAGCGG
TGATCGCCGAAGTATCGACTCAACTATCAGAGGTAGTTGGCGTCATCGAGCGCCATCTCGAACCGACGTT
GCTGGCCGTACATTTGTACGGCTCCGCAGTGGATGGCGGCCTGAAGCCACACAGTGATATTGATTTGCTG
GTTACGGTGACCGTAAGGCTTGATGAAACAACGCGGCGAGCTTTGATCAACGACCTTTTGGAAACTTCGG
CTTCCCCTGGAGAGAGCGAGATTCTCCGCGCTGTAGAAGTCACCATTGTTGTGCACGACGACATCATTCC
GTGGCGTTATCCAGCTAAGCGCGAACTGCAATTTGGAGAATGGCAGCGCAATGACATTCTTGCAGGTATC
TTCGAGCCAGCCACGATCGACATTGATCTGGCTATCTTGCTGACAAAAGCAAGAGAACATAGCGTTGCCT
TGGTAGGTCCAGCGGCGGAGGAACTCTTTGATCCGGTTCCTGAACAGGATCTATTTGAGGCGCTAAATGA
AACCTTAACGCTATGGAACTCGCCGCCCGACTGGGCTGGCGATGAGCGAAATGTAGTGCTTACGTTGTCC
CGCATTTGGTACAGCGCAGTAACCGGCAAAATCGCGCCGAAGGATGTCGCTGCCGACTGGGCAATGGAGC
GCCTGCCGGCCCAGTATCAGCCCGTCATACTTGAAGCTAGACAGGCTTATCTTGGACAAGAAGAAGATCG
CTTGGCCTCGCGCGCAGATCAGTTGGAAGAATTTGTCCACTACGTGAAAGGCGAGATCACCAAGGTAGTC
GGCAAATAACCCTCGAGCCACCCATGACCAAAATCCCTTAACGTGAGTTACGCGTCGTTCCACTGAGCGT
CAGACCCCGTAGAAAAGATCAAAGGATCTTCTTGAGATCCTTTTTTTCTGCGCGTAATCTGCTGCTTGCA
AACAAAAAAACCACCGCTACCAGCGGTGGTTTGTTTGCCGGATCAAGAGCTACCAACTCTTTTTCCGAAG
GTAACTGGCTTCAGCAGAGCGCAGATACCAAATACTGTTCTTCTAGTGTAGCCGTAGTTAGGCCACCACT
TCAAGAACTCTGTAGCACCGCCTACATACCTCGCTCTGCTAATCCTGTTACCAGTGGCTGCTGCCAGTGG
CGATAAGTCGTGTCTTACCGGGTTGGACTCAAGACGATAGTTACCGGATAAGGCGCAGCGGTCGGGCTGA
ACGGGGGGTTCGTGCACACAGCCCAGCTTGGAGCGAACGACCTACACCGAACTGAGATACCTACAGCGTG
AGCTATGAGAAAGCGCCACGCTTCCCGAAGGGAGAAAGGCGGACAGGTATCCGGTAAGCGGCAGGGTCGG
AACAGGAGAGCGCACGAGGGAGCTTCCAGGGGGAAACGCCTGGTATCTTTATAGTCCTGTCGGGTTTCGC
CACCTCTGACTTGAGCGTCGATTTTTGTGATGCTCGTCAGGGGGGCGGAGCCTATGGAAAAACGCCAGCA
ACGCGGCCTTTTTACGGTTCCTGGCCTTTTGCTGGCCTTTTGCTCACATGTT
Features (pLannotate 1.2.2; 12 found; start..end, strand, type, name):
    121..213     +  CDS            lacI (fragment): lac repressor; lacI; The lac repressor binds to the lac operator to inhibit transcription in E. coli. This inhibition can be relieved by adding lactose or isopropyl-β-D-thiogalactopyranoside (IPTG).
    268..295     -  terminator     rrnB T2 terminator: transcription terminator T2 from the E. coli rrnB gene
    427..470     +  terminator     rrnB T1 terminator: Escherichia coli rrnB; transcription terminator T1 from the E. coli rrnB gene
    517..553     -  CDS            lacZα (fragment): LacZα fragment of β-galactosidase; lacZ fragment
    570..665     +  protein_bind   attL3: mutant version of attL; recombination site for the Gateway® LR reaction LR Clonase™
    671..2056    +  CDS            ERRFI1: ERRFI_HUMAN - Also known as MIG6. Experimental evidence at protein level: Swiss-Prot protein existence level 1. Negative regulator of EGFR signaling in skin morphogenesis. Acts as a negative regulator for several EGFR family members, including ERBB2, ERBB3 and ERBB4. Inhibits EGFR catalytic activity by interfering with its dimerization. Inhibits autophosphorylation of EGFR, ERBB2 and ERBB4. Important for normal keratinocyte proliferation and differentiation. Plays a role in modulating the response to steroid hormones in the uterus. Required for normal response to progesterone in the uterus and
   2064..2159    -  protein_bind   attL3: mutant version of attL; recombination site for the Gateway® LR reaction LR Clonase™
   2178..2196    -  promoter       T7 promoter: promoter for bacteriophage T7 RNA polymerase
   2386..2409    +  promoter       Pc promoter (fragment): intI1 (promoter lies within the coding sequence); class 1 integron promoter
   2585..2641    +  CDS            GmR (fragment): gentamycin acetyltransferase; aacC1; confers resistance to gentamycin
   2648..3439    +  CDS            SmR: aminoglycoside adenylyltransferase (Murphy, 1985); aadA; confers resistance to spectinomycin and streptomycin
   3532..4120    +  rep_origin     ori: high-copy-number ColE1/pMB1/pBR322/pUC origin of replication
