[The description below was written by a language model from this plasmid's Addgene catalogue record and pLannotate feature annotations shown in this document.]
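Description:
pDONR223_ERRFI1_WT is a Gateway entry clone built on the Invitrogen pDONR223 backbone and carries the wild-type human ERRFI1 open reading frame (also known as MIG6, GENE-33 or RALT; reference transcript NM_018948.3). It is a bacterial propagation plasmid, not an expression vector. The sequenced record is 4,182 nt and contains a high-copy ColE1/pUC-type origin of replication. Selection is by an aadA (SmR) aminoglycoside adenylyltransferase gene that confers spectinomycin/streptomycin resistance, preceded by fragments of a class 1 integron Pc promoter and of a gentamicin resistance gene. Upstream of the cloning site are rrnB T1 and T2 transcription terminators, which insulate the insert from read-through transcription. Small lacI and lacZα remnants were also annotated.

The ERRFI1 coding sequence of about 1.4 kb is flanked on both sides by attL recombination sites. The automated annotation labels both as attL3-type variants, one in each orientation. These sites allow the ORF to be transferred into any compatible attR-containing destination vector by an LR Clonase reaction. No promoter drives the insert. The only nearby promoter is a T7 promoter lying outside the downstream attL site and annotated on the opposite strand. The clone is in the "closed" configuration, with a stop codon immediately after the ORF, so it yields native or N-terminally tagged protein rather than C-terminal fusions after transfer.

ERRFI1 encodes a negative regulator of EGFR-family receptor signalling. This plasmid is the wild-type reference clone in the Target Accelerator Plasmid Collection, which was assembled for systematic functional comparison of cancer-associated alleles.
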