Addgene plasmid #82116: pDONR223_ERRFI1_WT
Purpose: Gateway Donor vector containing ERRFI1 , part of the Target Accelerator Plasmid Collection.
Depositing lab: Jesse Boehm & William Hahn & David Root. Depositing organization: Broad Institute. Publication: Systematic Functional Interrogation of Rare Cancer Variants Identifies Oncogenic Alleles. Kim E, Ilic N, Shrestha Y, Zou L, Kamburov A, Zhu C, Yang X, Lubonja R, Tran N, Nguyen C, Lawrence MS, Piccioni F, Bagul M, Doench JG, Chouinard CR, Wu X, Hogstrom L, Natoli T, Tamayo P, Horn H, Corsello SM, Lage K, Root DE, Subramanian A, Golub TR, Getz G, Boehm JS, Hahn WC. Cancer Discov. 2016 Jul;6(7):714-26. doi: 10.1158/2159-8290.CD-16-0160. Epub 2016 May 4. PubMed 27147599.
Backbone
  Vector backbone: pDONR223
  Backbone manufacturer: Invitrogen
  Backbone size w/o insert (bp): 2790
  Vector type: Gateway Entry vector
Growth in bacteria
  Bacterial resistance: Spectinomycin, 50 μg/mL
  Growth temperature: 37°C
  Growth strain: DH5alpha
  Copy number: High Copy
Gene/Insert
  Gene/Insert name: ERRFI1 (alt name: NM_018948.3)
  Species: H. sapiens (human)
  Mutation: WT
  Entrez Gene: ERRFI1 (a.k.a. GENE-33, MIG-6, MIG6, RALT)
  Promoter: None
  Cloning method: Gateway Cloning
  Sequencing primers: 5′ M13pUC-fwd; 3′ M13-Rev
Terms and licenses: Academic/Nonprofit Terms; Industry Terms: Not Available to Industry
Depositor comments: Closed state: stop codon immediately follows insert Supporting reference: Systematic morphological profiling of human gene and allele function via Cell Painting. Rohban MH, et al. Elife. 2017, Mar 18;6. pii: e24060. PubMed PMID 28315521
How to cite: pDONR223_ERRFI1_WT was a gift from Jesse Boehm & William Hahn & David Root (Addgene plasmid # 82116 ; http://n2t.net/addgene:82116 ; RRID:Addgene_82116)
