>Addgene plasmid #82116 | pDONR223_ERRFI1_WT | depositor partial sequence | sequence record 155487 | Insert sequence
ATGTCAATAGCAGGAGTTGCTGCTCAGGAGATCAGAGTCCCATTAAAAACTGGATTTCTACATAATGGCC
GAGCCATGGGGAATATGAGGAAGACCTACTGGAGCAGTCGCAGTGAGTTTAAAAACAACTTTTTAAATAT
TGACCCGATAACCATGGCCTACAGTCTGAACTCTTCTGCTCAGGAGCGCCTAATACCACTTGGGCATGCT
TCCAAATCTGCTCCGATGAATGGCCACTGCTTTGCAGAAAATGGTCCATCTCAAAAGTCCAGCTTGCCCC
CTCTTCTTATTCCCCCAAGTGAAAACTTGGGACCACATGAAGAGGATCAAGTTGTATGTGGTTTTAAGAA
ACTCACAGTGAATGGGGTTTGTGCTTCCACCCCTCCACTGACACCCATAAAAAACTCCCCTTCCCTTTTC
CCCTGTGCCCCTCTTTGTGAACGGGGTTCTAGGCCTCTTCCACCGTTGCCAATCTCTGAAGCCCTCTCTC
TGGATGACACAGACTGTGAGGTGGAATTCCTAACTAGCTCAGATACAGACTTCCTTTTAGAAGACTCTAC
ACTTTCTGATTTCAAATATGATGTTCCTGGCAGGCGAAGCTTCCGTGGGTGTGGACAAATCAACTATGCA
TATTTTGATACCCCAGCTGTTTCTGCAGCAGATCTCAGCTATGTGTCTGACCAAAATGGAGGTGTCCCAG
ATCCAAATCCTCCTCCACCTCAGACCCACCGAAGATTAAGAAGGTCTCATTCGGGACCAGCTGGCTCCTT
TAACAAGCCAGCCATAAGGATATCCAACTGTTGTATACACAGAGCTTCTCCTAACTCCGATGAAGACAAA
CCTGAGGTTCCCCCCAGAGTTCCCATACCTCCTAGACCAGTAAAGCCAGATTATAGAAGATGGTCAGCAG
AAGTTACTTCGAGCACCTATAGTGATGAAGACAGGCCTCCCAAAGTACCGCCAAGAGAACCTTTGTCACC
GAGTAACTCGCGCACACCGAGTCCCAAAAGCCTTCCGTCTTACCTCAATGGGGTCATGCCCCCGACACAG
AGCTTTGCCCCTGATCCCAAGTATGTCAGCAGCAAAGCACTGCAAAGACAGAACAGCGAAGGATCTGCCA
GTAAGGTTCCTTGCATTCTGCCCATTATTGAAAATGGGAAGAAGGTTAGTTCAACACATTATTACCTACT
ACCTGAACGACCACCATACCTGGACAAATATGAAAAATTTTTTAGGGAAGCAGAAGAAACAAATGGAGGC
GCCCAAATCCAGCCATTACCTGCTGACTGCGGTATATCTTCAGCCACAGAAAAGCCAGACTCAAAAACAA
AAATGGATCTGGGTGGCCACGTGAAGCGTAAACATTTATCCTATGTGGTTTCTCCT
